Addgene plasmid #228616: pM-mT-Sapphire
Purpose: Mammalian expression of mT-Sapphire and extra insert, for MuSIC barcode construction
Depositing lab: Marc Birtwistle. Depositing organization: Clemson University. Publication: Genetically Encoded Fluorescence Barcodes Allow for Single-Cell Analysis via Spectral Flow Cytometry. Lu X, Pritko DJ, Abravanel ME, Huggins JR, Ogunleye O, Biswas T, Ashy KC, Woods SK, Livingston MWT, Blenner MA, Birtwistle MR. ACS Synth Biol. 2025 May 16;14(5):1533-1548. doi: 10.1021/acssynbio.4c00807. Epub 2025 May 6. PubMed 40326708.
Backbone
  Vector backbone: pMulti
  Backbone manufacturer: Birtwistle lab
  Vector type: Mammalian Expression
Growth in bacteria
  Bacterial resistance: Chloramphenicol, 25 μg/mL
  Growth temperature: 37°C
  Growth strain: DH5alpha
  Copy number: High Copy
Gene/Insert
  Gene/Insert name: mT-Sapphire
  Species: Synthetic
  Insert size (bp): 717
  Promoter: CMV
  Cloning method: Golden Gate
Terms and licenses: Academic/Nonprofit Terms; Industry Terms: Not Available to Industry
Depositor comments: Please visit https://doi.org/10.1101/2024.10.23.619855 for bioRxiv preprint.
How to cite: pM-mT-Sapphire was a gift from Marc Birtwistle (Addgene plasmid # 228616 ; http://n2t.net/addgene:228616 ; RRID:Addgene_228616)
