[The description below was written by a language model from this plasmid's Addgene catalogue record and pLannotate feature annotations shown in this document.]
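Description:
pM-mT-Sapphire is a 3,773 bp mammalian expression plasmid built on the pMulti backbone and assembled by Golden Gate cloning. It is one of the component vectors used to construct MuSIC (multiplexed spectral) fluorescence barcodes. It propagates in E. coli at high copy from a ColE1/pUC-type origin and is selected with chloramphenicol through a cat gene driven by its native cat promoter. An f1 bacteriophage origin is also present. No mammalian selection marker is annotated, which suggests the plasmid is meant for transient expression.

The expression cassette is driven by the human cytomegalovirus immediate-early enhancer and promoter, which span the numbering origin of the circular sequence. Downstream lie a short unannotated stretch, a T2A peptide fragment, and then the 717 bp synthetic mT-Sapphire coding sequence, terminated by an SV40 polyadenylation signal. mT-Sapphire is a monomeric, constitutively fluorescent Aequorea victoria derivative with a long Stokes shift and low acid sensitivity. T2A causes ribosomes to skip a peptide bond, so a protein encoded upstream of it would be released separately from the mT-Sapphire that follows. This layout fits the stated purpose of expressing mT-Sapphire together with an "extra insert". The record does not say what that extra insert is or exactly where it sits, and the feature table does not annotate one. A second SV40 poly(A) signal lies in reverse orientation after the cat gene, and its role is not stated.

The plasmid is intended as a building block for pairing fluorescent proteins into genetically encoded barcodes, which allow individual cells to be identified by spectral flow cytometry.
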