Features (pLannotate 1.2.2; 10 found; start..end, strand, type, name):
    189..241     +  CDS            T2A (fragment): 2A peptide from Thosea asigna virus capsid protein Eukaryotic ribosomes fail to insert a peptide bond between the Gly and Pro residues, yielding separate polypeptides.
    258..974     +  CDS            mT-Sapphire: mT-Sapphire is a basic (constitutively fluorescent) long stokes shift fluorescent protein published in 2008, derived from Aequorea victoria. It has low acid sensitivity.
   1012..1133    +  polyA_signal   SV40 poly(A) signal: SV40 polyadenylation signal
   1167..1595    -  rep_origin     f1 ori (sequence partly withheld): f1 bacteriophage origin of replication; arrow indicates direction of (+) strand synthesis
   1621..1723    +  promoter       cat promoter: promoter of the E. coli cat gene encoding chloramphenicol acetyltransferase
   1724..2380    +  CDS            cat: CAT_ECOLX - Experimental evidence at protein level: Swiss-Prot protein existence level 1. This enzyme is an effector of chloramphenicol resistance in bacteria. From Escherichia coli. This protein is used as a marker in many commonly used cloning vectors, such as pACYC184.
   2424..2545    -  polyA_signal   SV40 poly(A) signal: SV40 polyadenylation signal
   2599..3187    +  rep_origin     ori: high-copy-number ColE1/pMB1/pBR322/pUC origin of replication
   3362..3665    +  enhancer       CMV enhancer: human cytomegalovirus immediate early enhancer
   3666..96      +  promoter       CMV promoter (across the origin): human cytomegalovirus (CMV) immediate early promoter
>Addgene plasmid #228616 | pM-mT-Sapphire | addgene full sequence | sequence record 452500 | Addgene NGS Result
AATCAACGGGACTTTCCAAAATGTCGTAACAACTCCGCCCCATTGACGCAAATGGGCGGTAGGCGTGTAC
GGTGGGAGGTCTATATAAGCAGAGCTGGTTTAGTGAAGAAGACGGCTCCGGCGCCACAAACTTCTCTCTG
CTAAAGCAAGCAGGTGATGTTGAAGAAAACCCCGGGCCTGGCAGCGGCGAGGGCAGGGGAAGTCTACTTA
CATGCGGGGACGTGGAGGAAAATCCCGGCCCAGGATCCGCCGCCACCATGGTGAGCAAGGGCGAGGAGCT
GTTCACCGGGGTGGTGCCCATCCTGGTCGAGCTGGACGGCGACGTAAACGGCCACAAGTTCAGCGTGTCC
GGCGAGGGCGAGGGCGATGCCACCTACGGCAAGCTGACCCTGAAGTTCATCTGCACCACCGGCAAGCTGC
CCGTGCCCTGGCCCACCCTCGTGACCACCTTCTCCTACGGCGTGATGGTGTTCGCCCGCTACCCCGACCA
CATGAAGCAGCACGACTTCTTCAAGTCCGCCATGCCCGAAGGCTACGTCCAGGAGCGCACCATCTTCTTC
AAGGACGACGGCAACTACAAGACCCGCGCCGAGGTGAAGTTCGAGGGCGACACCCTGGTGAACCGCATCG
AGCTGAAGGGCATCGACTTCAAGGAGGACGGCAACATCCTGGGGCACAAGCTGGAGTACAACTTCAACAG
CCACAACGTCTATATCATGGCCGACAAGCAGAAGAACGGCATCAAGGCCAACTTCAAGATCCGCCACAAC
ATCGAGGACGGCGGCGTGCAGCTCGCCGACCACTACCAGCAGAACACCCCCATCGGCGACGGCCCCGTGC
TGCTGCCCGACAACCACTACCTGAGCATCCAGTCCAAGCTGAGCAAAGACCCCAACGAGAAGCGCGATCA
CATGGTCCTGCTGGAGTTCGTGACCGCCGCCGGGATCACTCTCGGCATGGACGAGCTGTACAAGTAAGAG
TTGCCATTCATGTCTTCTGAAACATAAAATGAACTTGTTTATTGCAGCTTATAATGGTTACAAATAAAGC
AATAGCATCACAAATTTCACAAATAAAGCATTTTTTTCACTGCATTCTAGTTGTGGTTTGTCCAAACTCA
TCAATGTATCTTAAGGCGTAAATTGTAAGCGTTAATATTTTGTTAAAATTCGCGTTAAATTTTTGTTAAA
TCAGCTCATTTTTTAACCAATAGGCCGAAATCGGCAAAATCCCTTATAAATCAAAAGAATAGACCGAGAT
AGGGT
[37 nt withheld, positions 1266-1302]
AAAGAACGTGGACTCCAACGTCAAAGG
[49 nt withheld, positions 1330-1378]
T
[91 nt withheld, positions 1380-1470]
G
[124 nt withheld, positions 1472-1595]
CAGTACTTAACGGAAGATCACTTCGTGATCGGCACGTAAGAGGTTCCAACTTTCACCATAATGAAATAAG
ATCACTACCGGGCGTATTTTTTGAGTTATCGAGATTTTCAGGAGCTAAGGAAGCTAAAATGGAGAAAAAA
ATCACTGGATATACCACCGTTGATATATCCCAATGGCATCGTAAAGAACATTTTGAGGCATTTCAGTCAG
TTGCTCAATGTACCTATAACCAGACCGTTCAGCTGGATATTACGGCCTTTTTAAAGACCGTAAAGAAAAA
TAAGCACAAGTTTTATCCGGCCTTTATTCACATTCTTGCCCGCCTGATGAATGCTCATCCGGAATTCCGT
ATGGCAATGAAAGACGGTGAGCTGGTGATATGGGATAGTGTTCACCCTTGTTACACCGTTTTCCATGAGC
AAACTGAAACGTTTTCATCGCTCTGGAGTGAATACCACGACGATTTCCGGCAGTTTCTACACATATATTC
GCAAGATGTGGCGTGTTACGGTGAAAACCTGGCCTATTTCCCTAAAGGGTTTATTGAGAATATGTTTTTC
GTATCAGCCAATCCCTGGGTGAGTTTCACCAGTTTTGATTTAAACGTGGCCAATATGGACAACTTCTTCG
CCCCCGTTTTCACCATGGGCAAATATTATACGCAAGGCGACAAGGTGCTGATGCCGCTGGCGATTCAGGT
TCATCATGCCGTTTGTGATGGCTTCCATGTCGGCAGAATGCTTAATGAATTACAACAGTACTGCGATGAG
TGGCAGGGCGGGGCGTAATCAAACATGAGAATTGGTCGCGCGAGCAATTCAGACATGATAAGATACATTG
ATGAGTTTGGACAAACCACAACTAGAATGCAGTGAAAAAAATGCTTTATTTGTGAAATTTGTGATGCTAT
TGCTTTATTTGTAACCATTATAAGCTGCAATAAACAAGTTGGCATTTCGTTCCACTGAGCGTCAGACCCC
GTAGAAAAGATCAAAGGATCTTCTTGAGATCCTTTTTTTCTGCGCGTAATCTGCTGCTTGCAAACAAAAA
AACCACCGCTACCAGCGGTGGTTTGTTTGCCGGATCAAGAGCTACCAACTCTTTTTCCGAAGGTAACTGG
CTTCAGCAGAGCGCAGATACCAAATACTGTTCTTCTAGTGTAGCCGTAGTTAGGCCACCACTTCAAGAAC
TCTGTAGCACCGCCTACATACCTCGCTCTGCTAATCCTGTTACCAGTGGCTGCTGCCAGTGGCGATAAGT
CGTGTCTTACCGGGTTGGACTCAAGACGATAGTTACCGGATAAGGCGCAGCGGTCGGGCTGAACGGGGGG
TTCGTGCACACAGCCCAGCTTGGAGCGAACGACCTACACCGAACTGAGATACCTACAGCGTGAGCTATGA
GAAAGCGCCACGCTTCCCGAAGGGAGAAAGGCGGACAGGTATCCGGTAAGCGGCAGGGTCGGAACAGGAG
AGCGCACGAGGGAGCTTCCAGGGGGAAACGCCTGGTATCTTTATAGTCCTGTCGGGTTTCGCCACCTCTG
ACTTGAGCGTCGATTTTTGTGATGCTCGTCAGGGGGGCGGAGCCTATGGAAAAACGCCAGCAACGCGGCC
TTTTTACGGTTCCTGGCCTTTTGCTGGCCTTTTGCTCACATGTTCTTTCCTGCGTTATCCCCTGATTCTG
TGGATAACCGTATTACCGCCATGCATTAGTTATTAATAGTAATCAATTACGGGGTCATTAGTTCATAGCC
CATATATGGAGTTCCGCGTTACATAACTTACGGTAAATGGCCCGCCTGGCTGACCGCCCAACGACCCCCG
CCCATTGACGTCAATAATGACGTATGTTCCCATAGTAACGCCAATAGGGACTTTCCATTGACGTCAATGG
GTGGAGTATTTACGGTAAACTGCCCACTTGGCAGTACATCAAGTGTATCATATGCCAAGTACGCCCCCTA
TTGACGTCAATGACGGTAAATGGCCCGCCTGGCATTATGCCCAGTACATGACCTTATGGGACTTTCCTAC
TTGGCAGTACATCTACGTATTAGTCATCGCTATTACCATGGTGATGCGGTTTTGGCAGTACATCAATGGG
CGTGGATAGCGGTTTGACTCACGGGGATTTCCAAGTCTCCACCCCATTGACGTCAATGGGAGTTTGTTTT
GGCACCAA
