>Addgene plasmid #228616 | pM-mT-Sapphire | depositor partial sequence | sequence record 449218 | mT-Sapphire
ATGGTGAGCAAGGGCGAGGAGCTGTTCACCGGGGTGGTGCCCATCCTGGTCGAGCTGGACGGCGACGTAA
ACGGCCACAAGTTCAGCGTGTCCGGCGAGGGCGAGGGCGATGCCACCTACGGCAAGCTGACCCTGAAGTT
CATCTGCACCACCGGCAAGCTGCCCGTGCCCTGGCCCACCCTCGTGACCACCTTCTCCTACGGCGTGATG
GTGTTCGCCCGCTACCCCGACCACATGAAGCAGCACGACTTCTTCAAGTCCGCCATGCCCGAAGGCTACG
TCCAGGAGCGCACCATCTTCTTCAAGGACGACGGCAACTACAAGACCCGCGCCGAGGTGAAGTTCGAGGG
CGACACCCTGGTGAACCGCATCGAGCTGAAGGGCATCGACTTCAAGGAGGACGGCAACATCCTGGGGCAC
AAGCTGGAGTACAACTTCAACAGCCACAACGTCTATATCATGGCCGACAAGCAGAAGAACGGCATCAAGG
CCAACTTCAAGATCCGCCACAACATCGAGGACGGCGGCGTGCAGCTCGCCGACCACTACCAGCAGAACAC
CCCCATCGGCGACGGCCCCGTGCTGCTGCCCGACAACCACTACCTGAGCATCCAGTCCAAGCTGAGCAAA
GACCCCAACGAGAAGCGCGATCACATGGTCCTGCTGGAGTTCGTGACCGCCGCCGGGATCACTCTGGGCA
TGGACGAGCTGTACAAG
